>Addgene plasmid #112893 | pGDP1 vph | addgene full sequence | sequence record 219905 | Addgene NGS Result
AGTAAGGCAACCCCGCCAGCCTAGCCGGGAGATCTGGCCTATTGGTTAAAAAATGAGCTGATTTAACAAA
AATTTAACGCGAATTTTAACAAAATATTAACGCTTACAATTTAGGTGGCACTTTTCGGGGAAATGTGCGC
GGAACCCCTATTTGTTTATTTTTCTAAATACATTCAAATATGTATCCGCTCATGAGACAATAACCCTGAT
AAATGCTTCTCTAGAAATAATTTTGTTTAACTTTAAGAAGGAGATATACCATGGGCAGCAGCCATCATCA
TCATCATCACAGCAGCGGCCTGGTGCCGCGCGGCAGCCATATGAGAATCATTGAGACGCACCGCGATCTG
CTGAGCCGGCTCCTGCCCGGGGACACCGTGGGCGGACTCGCCGTCCACGAGGGGCAGTTCCACCATGTGG
TGATCGGATCGCACCGGGTGGTCTGCTTCGCCCGCACCCGGGCGGCCGCCGACCGTCTGCCCGGCAGGGC
GGACGTCCTGCGCGCTCTTGCCGGGATCGACCTCGGGTTTCGCACGCCGCAGCCGCTGTCCGAGGGCGGC
GCCCAGGGCACGGACGAGCCGCCGTACCTGGTGCTGAGCCGCATTCCCGGAGCACCGTTGGAGGACGATG
TGCTCACCAGCCCGGAGGTGGCGGAGGCCGTCGCCCGACAGTACGCGACCCTGCTGTCCGGGCTCGCGGC
GGCGGGCGACGAGGAGAAGGTGCGCGCCGCGCTGCCGGAGGCTCCCGCGAACGAGTGGCAGGAGTTCGCC
ACGGGGGTGCGTACCGAACTGTTCCCGCTGATGTCCGACGGCGGCCGGGAGCGTGCCGAGCGCGAGCTCG
CCGCGCTCGACGCCCTGCCCCATCTCACCTCCGCGGTGGTCCACGGTGACCTCGGCGGCGAGAACGTCCT
GTGGGAGACGGTGGACGGAGTGCCGCGCATGAGCGGCGTCGTCGACTGGGACGAGGTCGGCATCGGCGAC
CCGGCTGAGGACCTGGCCGCCATCGGGGCGAGCTACGGCGAGGAACTGCTGGGCCGAGTGCTCGCGCTCG
GCGGCTGGGCCGACAACGGAACGGCCGAGCGGATCTCGGCGATCCGAGGCACCTTCGCACTCCAGCAGGC
CCTCTACGCGCAGCGCGACGGCGACGAGGAGGAACTCGCCGACGGCCTCAGCGGCTACCGGTAGGCTCGA
GCACCACCACCACCACCACTGAGATCCGGCTGCTAACAAAGCCCGAAAGGAAGCTGAGTTGGCTGCTGCC
ACCGCTGAGCAAAAGGCCATCCGTCAGGATGGCCTTCTGGTGGCACTTTTCGGGGAAATGTGCGCGGAAC
CCCTATTTGTTTATTTTTCTAAATACATTCAAATATGTATCCGCTCATGAATTAATTCTTAGAAAAACTC
ATCGAGCATCAAATGAAACTGCAATTTATTCATATCAGGATTATCAATACCATATTTTTGAAAAAGCCGT
TTCTGTAATGAAGGAGAAAACTCACCGAGGCAGTTCCATAGGATGGCAAGATCCTGGTATCGGTCTGCGA
TTCCGACTCGTCCAACATCAATACAACCTATTAATTTCCCCTCGTCAAAAATAAGGTTATCAAGTGAGAA
ATCACCATGAGTGACGACTGAATCCGGTGAGAATGGCAAAAGTTTATGCATTTCTTTCCAGACTTGTTCA
ACAGGCCAGCCATTACGCTCGTCATCAAAATCACTCGCATCAACCAAACCGTTATTCATTCGTGATTGCG
CCTGAGCGAGACGAAATACGCGATCGCTGTTAAAAGGACAATTACAAACAGGAATCGAATGCAACCGGCG
CAGGAACACTGCCAGCGCATCAACAATATTTTCACCTGAATCAGGATATTCTTCTAATACCTGGAATGCT
GTTTTCCCGGGGATCGCAGTGGTGAGTAACCATGCATCATCAGGAGTACGGATAAAATGCTTGATGGTCG
GAAGAGGCATAAATTCCGTCAGCCAGTTTAGTCTGACCATCTCATCTGTAACATCATTGGCAACGCTACC
TTTGCCATGTTTCAGAAACAACTCTGGCGCATCGGGCTTCCCATACAATCGATAGATTGTCGCACCTGAT
TGCCCGACATTATCGCGAGCCCATTTATACCCATATAAATCAGCATCCATGTTGGAATTTAATCGCGGCC
TAGAGCAAGACGTTTCCCGTTGAATATGGCTCATAACACCCCTTGTATTACTGTTTATGTAAGCAGACAG
TTTTATTGTTCATGACCAAAATCCCTTAACGTGAGTTTTCGTTCCACTGAGCGTCAGACCCCGTAGAAAA
GATCAAAGGATCTTCTTGAGATCCTTTTTTTCTGCGCGTAATCTGCTGCTTGCAAACAAAAAAACCACCG
CTACCAGCGGTGGTTTGTTTGCCGGATCAAGAGCTACCAACTCTTTTTCCGAAGGTAACTGGCTTCAGCA
GAGCGCAGATACCAAATACTGTCCTTCTAGTGTAGCCGTAGTTAGGCCACCACTTCAAGAACTCTGTAGC
ACCGCCTACATACCTCGCTCTGCTAATCCTGTTACCAGTGGCTGCTGCCAGTGGCGATAAGTCGTGTCTT
ACCGGGTTGGACTCAAGACGATAGTTACCGGATAAGGCGCAGCGGTCGGGCTGAACGGGGGGTTCGTGCA
CACAGCCCAGCTTGGAGCGAACGACCTACACCGAACTGAGATACCTACAGCGTGAGCTATGAGAAAGCGC
CACGCTTCCCGAAGGGAGAAAGGCGGACAGGTATCCGGTAAGCGGCAGGGTCGGAACAGGAGAGCGCACG
AGGGAGCTTCCAGGGGGAAACGCCTGGTATCTTTATAGTCCTGTCGGGTTTCGCCACCTCTGACTTGAGC
GTCGATTTTTGTGATGCTCGTCAGGGGGGCGGAGCCTATGGAAAAACGCCAGCAACGCGGCCTTTTTACG
GTTCCTGGCCTTTTGCTGGCCTTTTGCTCACATGTTCTTTCCTGCGTTATCCCCTGATTCTGTGGATAAC
CGTATTACCGCCTTTGAGTGAGCTGATACCGCTCGCCGCAGCCGAACGACCGAGCGCAGCGAGTCAGTGA
GCGAGGAAGCGGAAGAGCGCCTGATGCGGTATTTTCTCCTTACGCATCTGTGCGGTATTTCACACCGCAA
TGGTGCACTCTCAGTACAATCTGCTCTGATGCCGCATAGTTAAGCCAGTATACACTCCGCTATCGCTACG
TGACTGGGTCATGGCTGCGCCCCGACACCCGCCAACACCCGCTGACGCGCCCTGACGGGCTTGTCTGCTC
CCGGCATCCGCTTACAGACAAGCTGTGACCGTCTCCGGGAGCTGCATGTGTCAGAGGTTTTCACCGTCAT
CACCGAAACGCGCGAGGCAGCTGCGGTAAAGCTCATCAGCGTGGTCGTGAAGCGATTCACAGATGTCTGC
CTGTTCATCCGCGTCCAGCTCGTTGAGTTTCTCCAGAAGCGTTAATGTCTGGCTTCTGATAAAGCGGGCC
ATGTTAAGGGCGGTTTTTTCCTGTTTGGTCACTGATGCCTCCGTGTAAGGGGGATTTCTGTTCATGGGGG
TAATGATACCGATGAAACGAGAGAGGATGCTCACGATACGGGTTACTGATGATGAACATGCCCGGTTACT
GGAACGTTGTGAGGGTAAACAACTGGCGGTATGGATGCGGCGGGACCAGAGAAAAATCACTCAGGGTCAA
TGCCAGCGCTTCGTTAATACAGATGTAGGTGTTCCACAGGGTAGCCAGCAGCATCCTGCGATGCAGATCC
GGAACATAATGGTGCAGGGCGCTGACTTCCGCGTTTCCAGACTTTACGAAACACGGAAACCGAAGACCAT
TCATGTTGTTGCTCAGGTCGCAGACGTTTTGCAGCAGCAGTCGCTTCACGTTCGCTCGCGTATCGGTGAT
TCATTCTGCTAACC
Features (pLannotate 1.2.2; 15 found; start..end, strand, type, name):
     36..112     +  rep_origin     M13 ori (fragment): M13 bacteriophage origin of replication; arrow indicates direction of (+) strand synthesis
    138..219     +  promoter       AmpR promoter (fragment): bla
    232..254     +  RBS            RBS: efficient ribosome binding site from bacteriophage T7 gene 10 (Olins and Rangwala, 1989)
    273..289     +  CDS            capTEV™ (fragment): composite tag for in vivo biotinylation, TEV protease cleavage, and 6xHis tagging
    300..317     +  CDS            thrombin site: thrombin recognition and cleavage site
    321..1181    +  CDS            vph: VPH_STRVI - Protein inferred from homology: Swiss-Prot protein existence level 3. The aminoglycoside phosphotransferases achieve inactivation of their antibiotic substrates by phosphorylation. From Streptomyces vinaceus.
   1192..1209    +  CDS            9xHis (fragment): 9xHis affinity tag
   1219..1268    +  CDS            SET1 (fragment): solubility-enhancement tag derived from T7 phage gene 10B
   1271..1298    -  terminator     rrnB T2 terminator: transcription terminator T2 from the E. coli rrnB gene
   1323..1380    +  promoter       AmpR promoter (fragment): bla
   1389..2204    -  CDS            KanR: aminoglycoside phosphotransferase; aph(3')-Ia; confers resistance to kanamycin in bacteria or G418 (Geneticin®) in eukaryotes
   2326..2914    +  rep_origin     ori: high-copy-number ColE1/pMB1/pBR322/pUC origin of replication
   3100..3239    -  misc_feature   bom: basis of mobility region from pBR322
   3341..3532    -  CDS            rop: Rop protein, which maintains plasmids at low copy number; rop
   3549..3929    +  CDS            YPB1_ECOLX: Protein predicted: Swiss-Prot protein existence level 4. From Escherichia coli.
