[The description below was written by a language model from this plasmid's Addgene catalogue record and pLannotate feature annotations shown in this document.]
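Description:
pGDP1 vph is a bacterial expression plasmid of about 3.9 kb, built on a pBR322-derived backbone and belonging to the Minimal Antibiotic Resistance Platform kit, a collection of E. coli constructs that each express a single defined resistance determinant. It replicates from the pMB1/ColE1-type origin. The backbone retains the rop gene, whose product holds copy number down, and the bom mobilisation region, which fits the catalogue's description of it as low copy. Selection is by kanamycin through an aph(3')-Ia (KanR) cassette, which lies in the opposite orientation to the insert.

The payload is vph from Streptomyces vinaceus, annotated as a phosphotransferase that inactivates its antibiotic substrate by phosphorylation (by homology, viomycin phosphotransferase). It was cloned between NdeI and XhoI sites. Transcription is constitutive from the bla (AmpR) promoter, Pbla, and translation starts from a phage T7 gene 10 ribosome binding site. Upstream of the coding sequence, the feature table shows a short His-tag-containing fragment followed by a thrombin cleavage site, matching the recorded N-terminal 6xHis tag carried on the backbone. A second His-tag fragment sits just downstream of the insert, but the record does not say whether it is translated. That would depend on whether vph keeps its own stop codon. An rrnB T2 terminator annotation follows the cassette. Several other small hits, including an M13 ori fragment, a SET1 fragment and a second partial bla promoter, appear to be remnants of the vector's construction rather than functional elements.

The pGDP series provides set levels of resistance gene expression, here a modest, inducer-free level from Pbla on a low-copy plasmid. Strains carrying these plasmids are used to dereplicate antibiotics in natural product extracts and to screen for adjuvants that overcome a given resistance mechanism.
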