Addgene plasmid #112893: pGDP1 vph
Purpose: This plasmid is part of the Minimal Antibiotic Resistance Platform (ARP) Kit (Addgene #1000000143). Low copy-number plasmid that constitutively expresses genes using the Pbla promoter.
Depositing lab: Gerard Wright. Depositing organization: McMaster University. Publication: A Common Platform for Antibiotic Dereplication and Adjuvant Discovery. Cox G, Sieron A, King AM, De Pascale G, Pawlowski AC, Koteva K, Wright GD. Cell Chem Biol. 2017 Jan 19;24(1):98-109. doi: 10.1016/j.chembiol.2016.11.011. Epub 2016 Dec 22. PubMed 28017602.
Backbone
  Vector backbone: pBR322
  Vector type: Bacterial Expression
Growth in bacteria
  Bacterial resistance: Kanamycin, 50 μg/mL
  Growth temperature: 37°C
  Growth strain: DH5alpha
  Copy number: Low Copy
Gene/Insert
  Gene/Insert name: vph
  Species: Streptomyces vinaceus
  Promoter: Pbla
  Tag / fusion protein: 6xHis (N terminal on backbone)
  Cloning method: Restriction Enzyme; 5′ cloning site NdeI (unknown if destroyed); 3′ cloning site XhoI (unknown if destroyed)
  Sequencing primers: 5′ CATGAGACAATAACCCTG; 3′ CCAACTCAGCTTCCTTTC
Terms and licenses: Academic/Nonprofit Terms; Industry Terms: Not Available to Industry
Depositor comments: JoVE antibiotic dereplication paper: Zubyk, H.L., Cox, G., Wright, G.D. Antibiotic Dereplication Using the Antibiotic Resistance Platform. J. Vis. Exp. (152), e60536, doi:10.3791/60536 (2019). (https://www.jove.com/video/60536/antibiotic-dereplication-using-the-antibiotic-resistance-platform)
How to cite: pGDP1 vph was a gift from Gerard Wright (Addgene plasmid # 112893 ; http://n2t.net/addgene:112893 ; RRID:Addgene_112893)
