>Addgene plasmid #112893 | pGDP1 vph | depositor partial sequence | sequence record 212772 | vph sequence
ATGAGAATCATTGAGACGCACCGCGATCTGCTGAGCCGGCTCCTGCCCGGGGACACCGTGGGCGGACTCG
CCGTCCACGAGGGGCAGTTCCACCATGTGGTGATCGGATCGCACCGGGTGGTCTGCTTCGCCCGCACCCG
GGCGGCCGCCGACCGTCTGCCCGGCAGGGCGGACGTCCTGCGCGCTCTTGCCGGGATCGACCTCGGGTTT
CGCACGCCGCAGCCGCTGTCCGAGGGCGGCGCCCAGGGCACGGACGAGCCGCCGTACCTGGTGCTGAGCC
GCATTCCCGGAGCACCGTTGGAGGACGATGTGCTCACCAGCCCGGAGGTGGCGGAGGCCGTCGCCCGACA
GTACGCGACCCTGCTGTCCGGGCTCGCGGCGGCGGGCGACGAGGAGAAGGTGCGCGCCGCGCTGCCGGAG
GCTCCCGCGAACGAGTGGCAGGAGTTCGCCACGGGGGTGCGTACCGAACTGTTCCCGCTGATGTCCGACG
GCGGCCGGGAGCGTGCCGAGCGCGAGCTCGCCGCGCTCGACGCCCTGCCCCATCTCACCTCCGCGGTGGT
CCACGGTGACCTCGGCGGCGAGAACGTCCTGTGGGAGACGGTGGACGGAGTGCCGCGCATGAGCGGCGTC
GTCGACTGGGACGAGGTCGGCATCGGCGACCCGGCTGAGGACCTGGCCGCCATCGGGGCGAGCTACGGCG
AGGAACTGCTGGGCCGAGTGCTCGCGCTCGGCGGCTGGGCCGACAACGGAACGGCCGAGCGGATCTCGGC
GATCCGAGGCACCTTCGCACTCCAGCAGGCCCTCTACGCGCAGCGCGACGGCGACGAGGAGGAACTCGCC
GACGGCCTCAGCGGCTACCGGTAGG
